Addgene plasmid #210810: pcDNA3.3-hALDOA D34S
Purpose: To reduce the catalytic constant (kcat) for conversion of FBP to dihydroxyacetone phosphate (DHAP) and glyceraldehyde-3-phosphate (G3P)
Depositing lab: Sheng-cai Lin. Depositing organization: Xiamen University. Publication: Fructose-1,6-bisphosphate and aldolase mediate glucose sensing by AMPK. Zhang CS, Hawley SA, Zong Y, Li M, Wang Z, Gray A, Ma T, Cui J, Feng JW, Zhu M, Wu YQ, Li TY, Ye Z, Lin SY, Yin H, Piao HL, Hardie DG, Lin SC. Nature. 2017 Aug 3;548(7665):112-116. doi: 10.1038/nature23275. Epub 2017 Jul 19. PubMed 28723898.
Backbone
  Vector backbone: pcDNA3.3
  Backbone size w/o insert (bp): 5400
  Vector type: Mammalian Expression
Growth in bacteria
  Bacterial resistance: Ampicillin, 100 μg/mL
  Growth temperature: 37°C
  Growth strain: NEB Stable
  Copy number: High Copy
Gene/Insert
  Gene/Insert name: ALDOA
  Species: H. sapiens (human)
  Insert size (bp): 1095
  Mutation: residues 34 of ALDOA mutated to serine
  Entrez Gene: ALDOA (a.k.a. ALDA, GSD12, HEL-S-87p)
  Promoter: CMV
  Tag / fusion protein: HA (N terminal on insert)
  Cloning method: Ligation Independent Cloning
Terms and licenses: Academic/Nonprofit Terms; Industry Terms: Not Available to Industry
How to cite: pcDNA3.3-hALDOA D34S was a gift from Sheng-cai Lin (Addgene plasmid # 210810 ; http://n2t.net/addgene:210810 ; RRID:Addgene_210810)
