[The description below was written by a language model from this plasmid's Addgene catalogue record and pLannotate feature annotations shown in this document.]
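Description:
pcDNA3.3-hALDOA D34S is a mammalian expression plasmid built on the pcDNA3.3 backbone that carries human ALDOA (fructose-bisphosphate aldolase A) with residue 34 changed to serine. The sequenced record is about 6.6 kb. In bacteria it is maintained at high copy from a ColE1/pUC-type origin and selected with ampicillin through the β-lactamase gene and its own promoter. An f1 phage origin is also present. Short remnants of lac regulatory elements, a bom fragment, a bGH poly(A) fragment and a partial ble reading frame appear in the annotation as backbone leftovers rather than functional parts.

The ALDOA coding sequence lies downstream of the human cytomegalovirus immediate-early enhancer and promoter, which drive strong constitutive transcription in mammalian cells, and is followed by the herpes simplex virus thymidine kinase polyadenylation signal. The catalogue entry lists an N-terminal HA epitope tag on the insert for antibody detection or immunoprecipitation. The feature table does not annotate this tag separately. A second cassette places the neomycin phosphotransferase gene under the SV40 enhancer/early promoter with an SV40 poly(A) signal, which allows G418 selection of stably transfected cells.

According to the record, the D34S substitution lowers the enzyme's catalytic constant for cleaving fructose-1,6-bisphosphate into dihydroxyacetone phosphate and glyceraldehyde-3-phosphate. The construct therefore lets researchers express a catalytically impaired aldolase in mammalian cells. The associated publication studied how fructose-1,6-bisphosphate and aldolase take part in glucose sensing by AMPK.
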