Features (pLannotate 1.2.2; 18 found; start..end, strand, type, name):
     28..80      -  misc_feature   bom (fragment): basis of mobility region from pBR322
    235..614     +  enhancer       CMV enhancer: human cytomegalovirus immediate early enhancer
    615..818     +  promoter       CMV promoter: human cytomegalovirus (CMV) immediate early promoter
   1047..2138    +  CDS            ALDOA: ALDOA_HUMAN - Also known as ALDA. Experimental evidence at protein level: Swiss-Prot protein existence level 1. Plays a key role in glycolysis and gluconeogenesis. In addition, may also function as scaffolding protein (By similarity). From Homo sapiens (Human).
   2250..2298    +  polyA_signal   HSV TK poly(A) signal: herpes simplex virus thymidine kinase polyadenylation signal (Cole and Stacy, 1985)
   2389..2405    -  polyA_signal   bGH poly(A) signal (fragment): bovine growth hormone polyadenylation signal
   2500..2928    +  rep_origin     f1 ori (sequence partly withheld): f1 bacteriophage origin of replication; arrow indicates direction of (+) strand synthesis
   2942..3271    +  promoter       SV40 promoter: SV40 enhancer and early promoter
   3338..4129    +  CDS            neo: KKA2_KLEPN - Also known as kan, nptII. Experimental evidence at protein level: Swiss-Prot protein existence level 1. Resistance to kanamycin, neomycin, paromomycin, ribostamycin, butirosin and gentamicin B. From Klebsiella pneumoniae.
   4155..4313    +  CDS            ble (fragment): BLE_KLEPN - Experimental evidence at protein level: Swiss-Prot protein existence level 1. Binding protein with a strong affinity to the bleomycin family of antibiotics. Binds to CL990; an antimitotic-antibiotic compound. From Klebsiella pneumoniae.
   4308..4429    +  polyA_signal   SV40 poly(A) signal: SV40 polyadenylation signal
   4502..4518    -  protein_bind   lac operator: The lac repressor binds to the lac operator to inhibit transcription in E. coli. This inhibition can be relieved by adding lactose or isopropyl-β-D-thiogalactopyranoside (IPTG). lac repressor encoded by lacI
   4526..4556    -  promoter       lac promoter: promoter for the E. coli lac operon
   4571..4592    -  protein_bind   CAP binding site: CAP binding activates transcription in the presence of cAMP. E. coli catabolite activator protein
   4605..4697    -  CDS            lacI (fragment): lac repressor; lacI; The lac repressor binds to the lac operator to inhibit transcription in E. coli. This inhibition can be relieved by adding lactose or isopropyl-β-D-thiogalactopyranoside (IPTG).
   4880..5468    -  rep_origin     ori: high-copy-number ColE1/pMB1/pBR322/pUC origin of replication
   5639..6499    -  CDS            AmpR: β-lactamase; bla; confers resistance to ampicillin, carbenicillin, and related antibiotics
   6500..6604    -  promoter       AmpR promoter: bla
>Addgene plasmid #210810 | pcDNA3.3-hALDOA D34S | addgene full sequence | sequence record 417854 | Addgene NGS Result
GACGGATCGGGAGATCTCCCGATCCCCTATGGTGCACTCTCAGTACAATCTGCTCTGATGCCGCATAGTT
AAGCCAGTATCTGCTCCCTGCTTGTGTGTTGGAGGTCGCTGAGTAGTGCGCGAGCAAAATTTAAGCTACA
ACAAGGCAAGGCTTGACCGACAATTGCATGAAGAATCTGCTTAGGGTTAGGCGTTTTGCGCTGCTTCGCG
ATGTACGGGCCAGATATACGCGTTGACATTGATTATTGACTAGTTATTAATAGTAATCAATTACGGGGTC
ATTAGTTCATAGCCCATATATGGAGTTCCGCGTTACATAACTTACGGTAAATGGCCCGCCTGGCTGACCG
CCCAACGACCCCCGCCCATTGACGTCAATAATGACGTATGTTCCCATAGTAACGCCAATAGGGACTTTCC
ATTGACGTCAATGGGTGGAGTATTTACGGTAAACTGCCCACTTGGCAGTACATCAAGTGTATCATATGCC
AAGTACGCCCCCTATTGACGTCAATGACGGTAAATGGCCCGCCTGGCATTATGCCCAGTACATGACCTTA
TGGGACTTTCCTACTTGGCAGTACATCTACGTATTAGTCATCGCTATTACCATGGTGATGCGGTTTTGGC
AGTACATCAATGGGCGTGGATAGCGGTTTGACTCACGGGGATTTCCAAGTCTCCACCCCATTGACGTCAA
TGGGAGTTTGTTTTGGCACCAAAATCAACGGGACTTTCCAAAATGTCGTAACAACTCCGCCCCATTGACG
CAAATGGGCGGTAGGCGTGTACGGTGGGAGGTCTATATAAGCAGAGCTCGTTTAGTGAACCGTCAGATCG
CCTGGAGACGCCATCCACGCTGTTTTGACCTCCATAGAAGACACCGGGACCGATCCAGCCTCCGGACTGA
GCTCCTTAAGGTTAACGCCACCATGTACCCTTATGACGTACCTGACTATGCTGGCGCCTACCCTTATGAC
GTACCTGACTATGCTGGATACCCTTATGACGTACCTGACTATGCTGGATCTAGAGAATTCGGATCCATGC
CCTACCAATATCCAGCACTGACCCCGGAGCAGAAGAAGGAGCTGTCTGACATCGCTCACCGCATCGTGGC
ACCTGGCAAGGGCATCCTGGCTGCAAGTGAGTCCACTGGGAGCATTGCCAAGCGGCTGCAGTCCATTGGC
ACCGAGAACACCGAGGAGAACCGGCGCTTCTACCGCCAGCTGCTGCTGACAGCTGACGACCGCGTGAACC
CCTGCATTGGGGGTGTCATCCTCTTCCATGAGACACTCTACCAGAAGGCGGATGATGGGCGTCCCTTCCC
CCAAGTTATCAAATCCAAGGGCGGTGTTGTGGGCATCAAGGTAGACAAGGGCGTGGTCCCCCTGGCAGGG
ACAAATGGCGAGACTACCACCCAAGGGTTGGATGGGCTGTCTGAGCGCTGTGCCCAGTACAAGAAGGACG
GAGCTGACTTCGCCAAGTGGCGTTGTGTGCTGAAGATTGGGGAACACACCCCCTCAGCCCTCGCCATCAT
GGAAAATGCCAATGTTCTGGCCCGTTATGCCAGTATCTGCCAGCAGAATGGCATTGTGCCCATCGTGGAG
CCTGAGATCCTCCCTGATGGGGACCATGACTTGAAGCGCTGCCAGTATGTGACCGAGAAGGTGCTGGCTG
CTGTCTACAAGGCTCTGAGTGACCACCACATCTACCTGGAAGGCACCTTGCTGAAGCCCAACATGGTCAC
CCCAGGCCATGCTTGCACTCAGAAGTTTTCTCATGAGGAGATTGCCATGGCGACCGTCACAGCGCTGCGC
CGCACAGTGCCCCCCGCTGTCACTGGGATCACCTTCCTGTCTGGAGGCCAGAGTGAGGAGGAGGCGTCCA
TCAACCTCAATGCCATTAACAAGTGCCCCCTGCTGAAGCCCTGGGCCCTGACCTTCTCCTACGGCCGAGC
CCTGCAGGCCTCTGCCCTGAAGGCCTGGGGCGGGAAGAAGGAGAACCTGAAGGCTGCGCAGGAGGAGTAT
GTCAAGCGAGCCCTGGCCAACAGCCTTGCCTGTCAAGGAAAGTACACTCCGAGCGGTCAGGCTGGGGCTG
CTGCCAGCGAGTCCCTCTTCGTCTCTAACCACGCCTATTAACTCGAGCCATGGAAGCTTGATATCTAACT
GACTGAACCGGTGGTACCAAACGGGGGAGGCTAACTGAAACACGGAAGGAGACAATACCGGAAGGAACCC
GCGCTATGACGGCAATAAAAAGACAGAATAAAACGCACGGGTGTTGGGTCGTTTGTTCATAAACGCGGGG
TTCGGTCCCAGGGCTGGCACTCTGTCGATACCCCACCGAGACCCCATTGGGGCCAATACGCCCGCGTTTC
TTCCTTTTCCCCACCCCACCCCCCAAGTTCGGGTGAAGGCCCAGGGCTCGCAGCCAACGTCGGGGCGGCA
GGCCCTGCCATAGCAGATCTGCGCAGCTGGGGCTCTAGGGGGTATCCCC
[124 nt withheld, positions 2500-2623]
C
[91 nt withheld, positions 2625-2715]
A
[49 nt withheld, positions 2717-2765]
CCTTTGACGTTGGAGTCCACGTTCTTT
[37 nt withheld, positions 2793-2829]
ACCCTATCTCGGTCTATTCTTTTGATTTATAAGGGATTTTGCCGATTTCGGCCTATTGGTTAAAAAATGA
GCTGATTTAACAAAAATTTAACGCGAATTAATTCTGTGGAATGTGTGTCAGTTAGGGTGTGGAAAGTCCC
CAGGCTCCCCAGCAGGCAGAAGTATGCAAAGCATGCATCTCAATTAGTCAGCAACCAGGTGTGGAAAGTC
CCCAGGCTCCCCAGCAGGCAGAAGTATGCAAAGCATGCATCTCAATTAGTCAGCAACCATAGTCCCGCCC
CTAACTCCGCCCATCCCGCCCCTAACTCCGCCCAGTTCCGCCCATTCTCCGCCCCATGGCTGACTAATTT
TTTTTATTTATGCAGAGGCCGAGGCCGCCTCTGCCTCTGAGCTATTCCAGAAGTAGTGAGGAGGCTTTTT
TGGAGGCCTAGGCTTTTGCAAAAAGCTCCCGGGAGCTTGTATATCCATTTTCGGATCTGATCAAGAGACA
GGATGAGGATCGTTTCGCATGATTGAACAAGATGGATTGCACGCAGGTTCTCCGGCCGCTTGGGTGGAGA
GGCTATTCGGCTATGACTGGGCACAACAGACAATCGGCTGCTCTGATGCCGCCGTGTTCCGGCTGTCAGC
GCAGGGGCGCCCGGTTCTTTTTGTCAAGACCGACCTGTCCGGTGCCCTGAATGAACTGCAGGACGAGGCA
GCGCGGCTATCGTGGCTGGCCACGACGGGCGTTCCTTGCGCAGCTGTGCTCGACGTTGTCACTGAAGCGG
GAAGGGACTGGCTGCTATTGGGCGAAGTGCCGGGGCAGGATCTCCTGTCATCTCACCTTGCTCCTGCCGA
GAAAGTATCCATCATGGCTGATGCAATGCGGCGGCTGCATACGCTTGATCCGGCTACCTGCCCATTCGAC
CACCAAGCGAAACATCGCATCGAGCGAGCACGTACTCGGATGGAAGCCGGTCTTGTCGATCAGGATGATC
TGGACGAAGAGCATCAGGGGCTCGCGCCAGCCGAACTGTTCGCCAGGCTCAAGGCGCGCATGCCCGACGG
CGAGGATCTCGTCGTGACCCATGGCGATGCCTGCTTGCCGAATATCATGGTGGAAAATGGCCGCTTTTCT
GGATTCATCGACTGTGGCCGGCTGGGTGTGGCGGACCGCTATCAGGACATAGCGTTGGCTACCCGTGATA
TTGCTGAAGAGCTTGGCGGCGAATGGGCTGACCGCTTCCTCGTGCTTTACGGTATCGCCGCTCCCGATTC
GCAGCGCATCGCCTTCTATCGCCTTCTTGACGAGTTCTTCTGAGCGGGACTCTGGGGTTCGCGAAATGAC
CGACCAAGCGACGCCCAACCTGCCATCACGAGATTTCGATTCCACCGCCGCCTTCTATGAAAGGTTGGGC
TTCGGAATCGTTTTCCGGGACGCCGGCTGGATGATCCTCCAGCGCGGGGATCTCATGCTGGAGTTCTTCG
CCCACCCCAACTTGTTTATTGCAGCTTATAATGGTTACAAATAAAGCAATAGCATCACAAATTTCACAAA
TAAAGCATTTTTTTCACTGCATTCTAGTTGTGGTTTGTCCAAACTCATCAATGTATCTTATCATGTCTGT
ATACCGTCGACCTCTAGCTAGAGCTTGGCGTAATCATGGTCATAGCTGTTTCCTGTGTGAAATTGTTATC
CGCTCACAATTCCACACAACATACGAGCCGGAAGCATAAAGTGTAAAGCCTGGGGTGCCTAATGAGTGAG
CTAACTCACATTAATTGCGTTGCGCTCACTGCCCGCTTTCCAGTCGGGAAACCTGTCGTGCCAGCTGCAT
TAATGAATCGGCCAACGCGCGGGGAGAGGCGGTTTGCGTATTGGGCGCTCTTCCGCTTCCTCGCTCACTG
ACTCGCTGCGCTCGGTCGTTCGGCTGCGGCGAGCGGTATCAGCTCACTCAAAGGCGGTAATACGGTTATC
CACAGAATCAGGGGATAACGCAGGAAAGAACATGTGAGCAAAAGGCCAGCAAAAGGCCAGGAACCGTAAA
AAGGCCGCGTTGCTGGCGTTTTTCCATAGGCTCCGCCCCCCTGACGAGCATCACAAAAATCGACGCTCAA
GTCAGAGGTGGCGAAACCCGACAGGACTATAAAGATACCAGGCGTTTCCCCCTGGAAGCTCCCTCGTGCG
CTCTCCTGTTCCGACCCTGCCGCTTACCGGATACCTGTCCGCCTTTCTCCCTTCGGGAAGCGTGGCGCTT
TCTCATAGCTCACGCTGTAGGTATCTCAGTTCGGTGTAGGTCGTTCGCTCCAAGCTGGGCTGTGTGCACG
AACCCCCCGTTCAGCCCGACCGCTGCGCCTTATCCGGTAACTATCGTCTTGAGTCCAACCCGGTAAGACA
CGACTTATCGCCACTGGCAGCAGCCACTGGTAACAGGATTAGCAGAGCGAGGTATGTAGGCGGTGCTACA
GAGTTCTTGAAGTGGTGGCCTAACTACGGCTACACTAGAAGAACAGTATTTGGTATCTGCGCTCTGCTGA
AGCCAGTTACCTTCGGAAAAAGAGTTGGTAGCTCTTGATCCGGCAAACAAACCACCGCTGGTAGCGGTGG
TTTTTTTGTTTGCAAGCAGCAGATTACGCGCAGAAAAAAAGGATCTCAAGAAGATCCTTTGATCTTTTCT
ACGGGGTCTGACGCTCAGTGGAACGAAAACTCACGTTAAGGGATTTTGGTCATGAGATTATCAAAAAGGA
TCTTCACCTAGATCCTTTTAAATTAAAAATGAAGTTTTAAATCAATCTAAAGTATATATGAGTAAACTTG
GTCTGACAGTTACCAATGCTTAATCAGTGAGGCACCTATCTCAGCGATCTGTCTATTTCGTTCATCCATA
GTTGCCTGACTCCCCGTCGTGTAGATAACTACGATACGGGAGGGCTTACCATCTGGCCCCAGTGCTGCAA
TGATACCGCGAGACCCACGCTCACCGGCTCCAGATTTATCAGCAATAAACCAGCCAGCCGGAAGGGCCGA
GCGCAGAAGTGGTCCTGCAACTTTATCCGCCTCCATCCAGTCTATTAATTGTTGCCGGGAAGCTAGAGTA
AGTAGTTCGCCAGTTAATAGTTTGCGCAACGTTGTTGCCATTGCTACAGGCATCGTGGTGTCACGCTCGT
CGTTTGGTATGGCTTCATTCAGCTCCGGTTCCCAACGATCAAGGCGAGTTACATGATCCCCCATGTTGTG
CAAAAAAGCGGTTAGCTCCTTCGGTCCTCCGATCGTTGTCAGAAGTAAGTTGGCCGCAGTGTTATCACTC
ATGGTTATGGCAGCACTGCATAATTCTCTTACTGTCATGCCATCCGTAAGATGCTTTTCTGTGACTGGTG
AGTACTCAACCAAGTCATTCTGAGAATAGTGTATGCGGCGACCGAGTTGCTCTTGCCCGGCGTCAATACG
GGATAATACCGCGCCACATAGCAGAACTTTAAAAGTGCTCATCATTGGAAAACGTTCTTCGGGGCGAAAA
CTCTCAAGGATCTTACCGCTGTTGAGATCCAGTTCGATGTAACCCACTCGTGCACCCAACTGATCTTCAG
CATCTTTTACTTTCACCAGCGTTTCTGGGTGAGCAAAAACAGGAAGGCAAAATGCCGCAAAAAAGGGAAT
AAGGGCGACACGGAAATGTTGAATACTCATACTCTTCCTTTTTCAATATTATTGAAGCATTTATCAGGGT
TATTGTCTCATGAGCGGATACATATTTGAATGTATTTAGAAAAATAAACAAATAGGGGTTCCGCGCACAT
TTCCCCGAAAAGTGCCACCTGACGTC
