>Addgene plasmid #210810 | pcDNA3.3-hALDOA D34S | depositor partial sequence | sequence record 410999 | hALDOA D34S gene
ATGCCCTACCAATATCCAGCACTGACCCCGGAGCAGAAGAAGGAGCTGTCTGACATCGCTCACCGCATCG
TGGCACCTGGCAAGGGCATCCTGGCTGCAAGTGAGTCCACTGGGAGCATTGCCAAGCGGCTGCAGTCCAT
TGGCACCGAGAACACCGAGGAGAACCGGCGCTTCTACCGCCAGCTGCTGCTGACAGCTGACGACCGCGTG
AACCCCTGCATTGGGGGTGTCATCCTCTTCCATGAGACACTCTACCAGAAGGCGGATGATGGGCGTCCCT
TCCCCCAAGTTATCAAATCCAAGGGCGGTGTTGTGGGCATCAAGGTAGACAAGGGCGTGGTCCCCCTGGC
AGGGACAAATGGCGAGACTACCACCCAAGGGTTGGATGGGCTGTCTGAGCGCTGTGCCCAGTACAAGAAG
GACGGAGCTGACTTCGCCAAGTGGCGTTGTGTGCTGAAGATTGGGGAACACACCCCCTCAGCCCTCGCCA
TCATGGAAAATGCCAATGTTCTGGCCCGTTATGCCAGTATCTGCCAGCAGAATGGCATTGTGCCCATCGT
GGAGCCTGAGATCCTCCCTGATGGGGACCATGACTTGAAGCGCTGCCAGTATGTGACCGAGAAGGTGCTG
GCTGCTGTCTACAAGGCTCTGAGTGACCACCACATCTACCTGGAAGGCACCTTGCTGAAGCCCAACATGG
TCACCCCAGGCCATGCTTGCACTCAGAAGTTTTCTCATGAGGAGATTGCCATGGCGACCGTCACAGCGCT
GCGCCGCACAGTGCCCCCCGCTGTCACTGGGATCACCTTCCTGTCTGGAGGCCAGAGTGAGGAGGAGGCG
TCCATCAACCTCAATGCCATTAACAAGTGCCCCCTGCTGAAGCCCTGGGCCCTGACCTTCTCCTACGGCC
GAGCCCTGCAGGCCTCTGCCCTGAAGGCCTGGGGCGGGAAGAAGGAGAACCTGAAGGCTGCGCAGGAGGA
GTATGTCAAGCGAGCCCTGGCCAACAGCCTTGCCTGTCAAGGAAAGTACACTCCGAGCGGTCAGGCTGGG
GCTGCTGCCAGCGAGTCCCTCTTCGTCTCTAACCACGCCTATTAA
